>Addgene plasmid #161553 | pJM524 EF1α 3xFLAG-NLS-VP64-intC-ZF1-NLS-HA in TUPV2 | addgene full sequence | sequence record 317636 | Addgene NGS Result
GCTCCGGTGCCCGTCAGTGGGCAGAGCGCACATCGCCCACAGTCCCCGAGAAGTTGGGGGGAGGGGTCGG
CAATTGAACCGGTGCCTAGAGAAGGTGGCGCGGGGTAAACTGGGAAAGTGATGTCGTGTACTGGCTCCGC
CTTTTTCCCGAGGGTGGGGGAGAACCGTATATAAGTGCAGTAGTCGCCGTGAACGTTCTTTTTCGCAACG
GGTTTGCCGCCAGAACACAGGTAAGTGCCGTGTGTGGTTCCCGCGGGCCTGGCCTCTTTACGGGTTATGG
CCCTTGCGTGCCTTGAATTACTTCCACGCCCCTGGCTGCAGTACGTGATTCTTGATCCCGAGCTTCGGGT
TGGAAGTGGGTGGGAGAGTTCGAGGCCTTGCGCTTAAGGAGCCCCTTCGCCTCGTGCTTGAGTTGAGGCC
TGGCTTGGGCGCTGGGGCCGCCGCGTGCGAATCTGGTGGCACCTTCGCGCCTGTCTCGCTGCTTTCGATA
AGTCTCTAGCCATTTAAAATTTTTGATGACCTGCTGCGACGCTTTTTTTCTGGCAAGATAGTCTTGTAAA
TGCGGGCCAAGATCTGCACACTGGTATTTCGGTTTTTGGGGCCGCGGGCGGCGACGGGGCCCGTGCGTCC
CAGCGCACATGTTCGGCGAGGCGGGGCCTGCGAGCGCGGCCACCGAGAATCGGACGGGGGTAGTCTCAAG
CTGGCCGGCCTGCTCTGGTGCCTGGCCTCGCGCCGCCGTGTATCGCCCCGCCCTGGGCGGCAAGGCTGGC
CCGGTCGGCACCAGTTGCGTGAGCGGAAAGATGGCCGCTTCCCGGCCCTGCTGCAGGGAGCTCAAAATGG
AGGACGCGGCGCTCGGGAGAGCGGGCGGGTGAGTCACCCACACAAAGGAAAAGGGCCTTTCCGTCCTCAG
CCGTCGCTTCATGTGACTCCACGGAGTACCGGGCGCCGTCCAGGCACCTCGATTAGTTCTCGAGCTTTTG
GAGTACGTCGTCTTTAGGTTGGGGGGAGGGGTTTTATGCGATGGAGTTTCCCCACACTGAGTGGGTGGAG
ACTGAAGTTAGGCCAGCTTGGCACTTGATGTAATTCTCCTTGGAATTTGCCCTTTTTGAGTTTGGATCTT
GGTTCATTCTCAAGCCTCAGACAGTGGTTCAAAGTTTTTTTCTTCCATTTCAGGTGTCGTGAGAGCTCGT
TTAGTGAACCGTCAGATCGCCTGGAGACGCCATCCACGCTGTTTTGACCTCCATAGAAGAGAACGGGACC
GATCCAAATTCTCGAGGCTAGCGCCACCATGGACTATAAAGACCATGACGGTGACTACAAGGATCACGAC
ATAGATTATAAAGACGATGACGACAAGATGGCACCTAAGAAGAAGCGCAAAGTTGGCTCTGGCGAATTCG
ACGCCCTTGATGACTTTGACTTGGACATGCTGGGGTCAGACGCACTCGATGATTTTGACCTTGATATGCT
GGGAAGCGATGCACTTGATGACTTTGACTTGGACATGCTCGGCTCCGACGCTCTTGATGATTTCGATCTT
GACATGCTCGGATCCGGTGGTGGCGGGTCTGGTGGAGGAGGTAGTGGTGGAGGTGGCTCTGCCACCATGA
TGCTGAAGAAGATCCTGAAGATCGAGGAGCTGGACGAGAGAGAGCTGATCGACATCGAGGTGAGCGGCAA
CCACCTGTTCTACGCCAACGACATCCTGACCCACAACAGCAACAGGGGTGGTGGCGGGTCTGGTGGAGGA
GGTAGTGGTGGAGGTGGCTCTGGTACCGCTAGACCCGGGGAGCGCCCCTTCCAGTGTCGCATTTGCATGC
GGAACTTTTCGCGCCAGGACAGGCTTGACAGGCATACCCGTACTCATACCGGTGAAAAACCGTTTCAGTG
TCGGATCTGTATGCGAAATTTCTCCCAGAAGGAGCACTTGGCGGGGCATCTACGTACGCACACCGGCGAG
AAGCCATTCCAATGCCGAATATGCATGCGCAACTTCAGTCGCCGCGACAACCTGAACCGGCACCTAAAAA
CCCACCTGAGAGAATTCGGCTCTGGCCCTAAGAAGAAGCGCAAAGTTGGCTCTGGCATGTACCCATACGA
CGTACCAGATTACGCTTAGGCGGCCGCTCGAGTCTAGAGGGCCCGTTTAAACCCGCTGATCAGCCTCGAC
TGTGCCTTCTAGTTGCCAGCCATCTGTTGTTTGCCCCTCCCCCGTGCCTTCCTTGACCCTGGAAGGTGCC
ACTCCCACTGTCCTTTCCTAATAAAATGAGGAAATTGCATCGCATTGTCTGAGTAGGTGTCATTCTATTC
TGGGGGGTGGGGTGGGGCAGGACAGCAAGGGGGAGGATTGGGAAGTCAATAGCAGGCATGCTGGGGATGC
GGTGGGCTCTATGGCTTCTGAGGCAGGTCGAAGAACTATTTCCTGGCTGTTACGCGAGCGCATCGCGATA
AGCTCTAGAGGGACAGCCCCCCCCCAAAGCCCCCAGGGATGTAATTACGTCCCTCCCCCGCTAGGGGGCA
GCAGCGAGCCGCCCGGGGCTCCGCTCCGGTCCGGCGCTCCCCCCGCATCCCCGAGCCGGCAGCGTGCGGG
GACAGCCCGGGCACGGGGAAGGTGGCACGGGATCGCTTTCCTCTGAACGCTTCTCGCTGCTCTTTGAGCC
TGCAGACACCTGGGGGGATACGGGGAAAAAGCTTTAGGCTGAAAGAGAGATTTAGAATGACAGAATCATA
GAACGGCCTGCGTACGGATGGGGCTCTAGCTCTAGAGCTTGATATCGAATTCCTGCAGCCCCGCTAGAGG
GACAGCCCCCCCCCAAAGCCCCCAGGGATGTAATTACGTCCCTCCCCCGCTAGGGGGCAGCAGCGAGCCG
CCCGGGGCTCCGCTCCGGTCCGGCGCTCCCCCCGCATCCCCGAGCCGGCAGCGTGCGGGGACAGCCCGGG
CACGGGGAAGGTGGCACGGGATCGCTTTCCTCTGAACGCTTCTCGCTGCTCTTTGAGCCTGCAGACACCT
GGGGGGATACGGGGAAAAAGCTTTAGGCTGAAAGAGAGATTTAGAATGACAGAATCATAGAACGGCCTGG
GCGCGCCTGGTGGCGAACGATCAACAGACGGGAGAGGACTAAAGTCTTCGCTGACAGCGACCGGACTCTA
GGGGGTATCCCC
[124 nt withheld, positions 3163-3286]
C
[91 nt withheld, positions 3288-3378]
A
[49 nt withheld, positions 3380-3428]
CCTTTGACGTTGGAGTCCACGTTCTTT
[37 nt withheld, positions 3456-3492]
ACCCTATCTCGGTCTATTCTTTTGATTTATAAGGGATTTTGCCGATTTCGGCCTATTGGTTAAAAAATGA
GCTGATTTAACAAAAATTTAACGCGAATTAATTCTGTGGAATGTGTGTCAGTTAGGCTCAATTAGTCAGC
AACCATAGTCCCGCCCCTAACTCCGCCCATCCCGCCCCTAACTCCGCCCAGTTCCGCCCATTCTCCGCCC
CATGGCTGACTAATTTTTTTTATTTATGCAGAGGCCGAGGCCGCCTCTGCCTCTGAGCTATTCCAGAAGT
AGTGAGGAGGCTTTTTTGGAGGCCTAGGCTTTTGCAAAAAGCTCCCGGGAGCTTGTATATCCATTTTCGG
AGGTTGGGCTTCGGAATCGTTTTCCGGGACGCCGGCTGGATGATCCTCCAGCGCGGGGATCTCATGCTGG
AGTTCTTCGCCCACCCCAACTTGTTTATTGCAGCTTATAATGGTTACAAATAAAGCAATAGCATCACAAA
TTTCACAAATAAAGCATTTTTTTCACTGCATTCTAGTTGTGGTTTGTCCAAACTCATCAATGTATCTTAT
CATGTCTGTATACCGTCGACCTCTAGCTAGAGCTTGGCGTAATCATGGTCATAGCTGTTTCCTGTGTGAA
ATTGTTATCCGCTCACAATTCCACACAACATACGAGCCGGAAGCATAAAGTGTAAAGCCTGGGGTGCCTA
ATGAGTGAGCTAACTCACATTAATTGCGTTGCGCTCACTGCCCGCTTTCCAGTCGGGAAACCTGTCGTGC
CAGCTGCATTAATGAATCGGCCAACGCGCGGGGAGAGGCGGTTTGCGTATTGGGCGCTCTTCCGCTTCCT
CGCTCACTGACTCGCTGCGCTCGGTCGTTCGGCTGCGGCGAGCGGTATCAGCTCACTCAAAGGCGGTAAT
ACGGTTATCCACAGAATCAGGGGATAACGCAGGAAAGAACATGTGAGCAAAAGGCCAGCAAAAGGCCAGG
AACCGTAAAAAGGCCGCGTTGCTGGCGTTTTTCCATAGGCTCCGCCCCCCTGACGAGCATCACAAAAATC
GACGCTCAAGTCAGAGGTGGCGAAACCCGACAGGACTATAAAGATACCAGGCGTTTCCCCCTGGAAGCTC
CCTCGTGCGCTCTCCTGTTCCGACCCTGCCGCTTACCGGATACCTGTCCGCCTTTCTCCCTTCGGGAAGC
GTGGCGCTTTCTCATAGCTCACGCTGTAGGTATCTCAGTTCGGTGTAGGTCGTTCGCTCCAAGCTGGGCT
GTGTGCACGAACCCCCCGTTCAGCCCGACCGCTGCGCCTTATCCGGTAACTATCGTCTTGAGTCCAACCC
GGTAAGACACGACTTATCGCCACTGGCAGCAGCCACTGGTAACAGGATTAGCAGAGCGAGGTATGTAGGC
GGTGCTACAGAGTTCTTGAAGTGGTGGCCTAACTACGGCTACACTAGAAGAACAGTATTTGGTATCTGCG
CTCTGCTGAAGCCAGTTACCTTCGGAAAAAGAGTTGGTAGCTCTTGATCCGGCAAACAAACCACCGCTGG
TAGCGGTGGTTTTTTTGTTTGCAAGCAGCAGATTACGCGCAGAAAAAAAGGATCTCAAGAAGATCCTTTG
ATCTTTTCTACGGGGTCTGACGCTCAGTGGAACGAAAACTCACGTTAAGGGATTTTGGTCATGAGATTAT
CAAAAAGGATCTTCACCTAGATCCTTTTAAATTAAAAATGAAGTTTTAAATCAATCTAAAGTATATATGA
GTAAACTTGGTCTGACAGTTACCAATGCTTAATCAGTGAGGCACCTATCTCAGCGATCTGTCTATTTCGT
TCATCCATAGTTGCCTGACTCCCCGTCGTGTAGATAACTACGATACGGGAGGGCTTACCATCTGGCCCCA
GTGCTGCAATGATACCGCGAGATCCACGCTCACCGGCTCCAGATTTATCAGCAATAAACCAGCCAGCCGG
AAGGGCCGAGCGCAGAAGTGGTCCTGCAACTTTATCCGCCTCCATCCAGTCTATTAATTGTTGCCGGGAA
GCTAGAGTAAGTAGTTCGCCAGTTAATAGTTTGCGCAACGTTGTTGCCATTGCTACAGGCATCGTGGTGT
CACGCTCGTCGTTTGGTATGGCTTCATTCAGCTCCGGTTCCCAACGATCAAGGCGAGTTACATGATCCCC
CATGTTGTGCAAAAAAGCGGTTAGCTCCTTCGGTCCTCCGATCGTTGTCAGAAGTAAGTTGGCCGCAGTG
TTATCACTCATGGTTATGGCAGCACTGCATAATTCTCTTACTGTCATGCCATCCGTAAGATGCTTTTCTG
TGACTGGTGAGTACTCAACCAAGTCATTCTGAGAATAGTGTATGCGGCGACCGAGTTGCTCTTGCCCGGC
GTCAATACGGGATAATACCGCGCCACATAGCAGAACTTTAAAAGTGCTCATCATTGGAAAACGTTCTTCG
GGGCGAAAACTCTCAAGGATCTTACCGCTGTTGAGATCCAGTTCGATGTAACCCACTCGTGCACCCAACT
GATCTTCAGCATCTTTTACTTTCACCAGCGTTTCTGGGTGAGCAAAAACAGGAAGGCAAAATGCCGCAAA
AAAGGGAATAAGGGCGACACGGAAATGTTGAATACTCATACTCTTCCTTTTTCAATATTATTGAAGCATT
TATCAGGGTTATTGTCTCATGAGCGGATACATATTTGAATGTATTTAGAAAAATAAACAAATAGGGGTTC
CGCGCACATTTCCCCGAAAAGTGCCACCTGACGTCGACGGATCGGGAGATCGAAGACGGGCAAAACCGAT
GTTGACGGACTAATCCTGACAAGATCTGGGGAGGTCGCTGAGTAGTGCGCGAGCAAAATTTAAGCTACAA
CAAGGCAAGGCTTGACCGACAATTGCATGAAGAATCTGCTTAGGGTTAGGCGTTTTGCGCTGCTTCGCGA
TGTACGGGCCAGATATACGCGTGAGTAATTCATACAAAAGGACTCGCCCCTGCCTTGGGGAATCCCAGGG
ACCGTCGTTAAACTCCCACTAACGTAGAACCCAGAGATCGCTGCGTTCCCGCCCCCTCACCCGCCCGCTC
TCGTCATCACTGAGGTGGAGAAGAGCATGCGTGAG
Features (pLannotate 1.2.2; 21 found; start..end, strand, type, name):
     19..230     +  promoter       EF-1α core promoter: core promoter for human elongation factor EF-1α
    231..344     +  intron         EF-1α intron A (fragment): intron upstream of the start codon of human EF-1α
    970..1173    +  intron         EF-1α intron A: truncated intron upstream of the start codon of human EF-1α
   1182..1216    +  promoter       TRE3GV promoter (fragment): 3rd-generation Tet-responsive promoter that can be activated by binding of Tet-On® 3G, optimized for retroviral and lentiviral vectors
   1454..1471    +  CDS            VP48 (fragment): 3 tandem repeats of the minimal activation domain of herpes simplex virus VP16 (Cheng et al., 2013)
   1553..1575    +  CDS            FAPα2 (fragment): fluorogen-activating protein composed of a dimer of the L5-MG single-chain antibody fragment (Szent-Gyorgyi et al., 2008) binds malachite green derivatives to produce red fluorescence
   2090..2116    +  CDS            HA: HA (human influenza hemagglutinin) epitope tag
   2170..2281    +  polyA_signal   bGH poly(A) signal: bovine growth hormone polyadenylation signal
   2766..2791    -  misc_feature   MCS (fragment): pBluescript multiple cloning site
   3163..3591    +  rep_origin     f1 ori (sequence partly withheld): f1 bacteriophage origin of replication; arrow indicates direction of (+) strand synthesis
   3596..3618    +  promoter       SV40 promoter (fragment): SV40 enhancer and early promoter
   3619..3810    +  promoter       SV40 promoter: SV40 early promoter
   3837..3935    +  CDS            ble (fragment): BLE_KLEPN - Experimental evidence at protein level: Swiss-Prot protein existence level 1. Binding protein with a strong affinity to the bleomycin family of antibiotics. Binds to CL990; an antimitotic-antibiotic compound. From Klebsiella pneumoniae.
   3930..4051    +  polyA_signal   SV40 poly(A) signal: SV40 polyadenylation signal
   4124..4140    -  protein_bind   lac operator: The lac repressor binds to the lac operator to inhibit transcription in E. coli. This inhibition can be relieved by adding lactose or isopropyl-β-D-thiogalactopyranoside (IPTG). lac repressor encoded by lacI
   4148..4178    -  promoter       lac promoter: promoter for the E. coli lac operon
   4193..4214    -  protein_bind   CAP binding site: CAP binding activates transcription in the presence of cAMP. E. coli catabolite activator protein
   4227..4319    -  CDS            lacI (fragment): lac repressor; lacI; The lac repressor binds to the lac operator to inhibit transcription in E. coli. This inhibition can be relieved by adding lactose or isopropyl-β-D-thiogalactopyranoside (IPTG).
   4502..5090    -  rep_origin     ori: high-copy-number ColE1/pMB1/pBR322/pUC origin of replication
   5261..6121    -  CDS            AmpR: β-lactamase; bla; confers resistance to ampicillin, carbenicillin, and related antibiotics
   6122..6226    -  promoter       AmpR promoter: bla
