[The description below was written by a language model from this plasmid's Addgene catalogue record and pLannotate feature annotations shown in this document.]
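Description:
pJM524 is a 6.6 kb mammalian expression plasmid built in the TUPV2 backbone (derived from pJM451, in which the original EBFP2-P2A-BlastR cassette sat in the same position) and designed for use in synthetic biology. It is propagated in E. coli as a high-copy plasmid through a ColE1/pUC-type origin, with selection by ampicillin via the β-lactamase gene and its native promoter. The backbone also carries an f1 phage origin, lac promoter/operator remnants, and an SV40 early promoter followed by only a short fragment of a bleomycin-resistance gene and an SV40 poly(A) signal. No intact mammalian selection marker is evident from the annotation.

The payload is a synthetic open reading frame cloned between NheI and NotI, driven constitutively by the human EF1α promoter with its intron A and terminated by the bovine growth hormone poly(A) signal. The encoded protein reads, from N to C terminus: a 3xFLAG epitope, a nuclear localization signal, the VP64 transcriptional activation domain (tandem VP16 minimal activation repeats, picked up in the annotation as a partial VP48 match), a component named intC, the zinc finger DNA-binding domain ZF1, a second NLS and an HA tag. By its name intC is presumably the C-terminal half of a split intein, though the record does not define it or state how it is meant to behave in this fusion. The short TRE3GV and FAPα2 hits in the feature table are small partial matches that are likely incidental. The two epitope tags allow each end of the protein to be detected separately. The stated purpose is constitutive expression of this activator-type zinc finger fusion, as a component of model-guided genetic programs in mammalian cells.
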