Addgene plasmid #161553: pJM524 EF1α 3xFLAG-NLS-VP64-intC-ZF1-NLS-HA in TUPV2
Purpose: Constitutive expression of 3xFLAG-NLS-VP64-intC-ZF1-NLS-HA under the EF1α promoter
Depositing lab: Joshua Leonard. Depositing organization: Northwestern University. Publication: Model-guided design of mammalian genetic programs. Muldoon JJ, Kandula V, Hong M, Donahue PS, Boucher JD, Bagheri N, Leonard JN. Sci Adv. 2021 Feb 19;7(8). pii: 7/8/eabe9375. doi: 10.1126/sciadv.abe9375. Print 2021 Feb. PubMed 33608279.
Backbone
  Vector backbone: pJM451 EF1α EBFP2-P2A-BlastR (TUPV2)
  Vector type: Mammalian Expression, Synthetic Biology
Growth in bacteria
  Bacterial resistance: Ampicillin, 100 μg/mL
  Growth temperature: 37°C
  Growth strain: DH5alpha
  Copy number: High Copy
Gene/Insert
  Gene/Insert name: 3xFLAG-NLS-VP64-intC-ZF1-NLS-HA
  Species: Synthetic
  Promoter: EF1α
  Tag / fusion protein: 3x-FLAG (N terminal on insert); HA (C terminal on insert)
  Cloning method: Restriction Enzyme; 5′ cloning site NheI (not destroyed); 3′ cloning site NotI (not destroyed)
  Sequencing primers: 5′ CCATTTCAGGTGTCGTGAGAGCTC; 3′ CAGTGGGAGTGGCACCTTCC
Terms and licenses: Academic/Nonprofit Terms; Industry Terms: Not Available to Industry
How to cite: pJM524 EF1α 3xFLAG-NLS-VP64-intC-ZF1-NLS-HA in TUPV2 was a gift from Joshua Leonard (Addgene plasmid # 161553 ; http://n2t.net/addgene:161553 ; RRID:Addgene_161553)
