>Addgene plasmid #161553 | pJM524 EF1α 3xFLAG-NLS-VP64-intC-ZF1-NLS-HA in TUPV2 | depositor partial sequence | sequence record 313015 | 3xFLAG-NLS-VP64-intC-ZF1-NLS-HA gene
ATGGACTATAAAGACCATGACGGTGACTACAAGGATCACGACATAGATTATAAAGACGATGACGACAAGA
TGGCACCTAAGAAGAAGCGCAAAGTTGGCTCTGGCGAATTCGACGCCCTTGATGACTTTGACTTGGACAT
GCTGGGGTCAGACGCACTCGATGATTTTGACCTTGATATGCTGGGAAGCGATGCACTTGATGACTTTGAC
TTGGACATGCTCGGCTCCGACGCTCTTGATGATTTCGATCTTGACATGCTCGGATCCGGTGGTGGCGGGT
CTGGTGGAGGAGGTAGTGGTGGAGGTGGCTCTGCCACCATGATGCTGAAGAAGATCCTGAAGATCGAGGA
GCTGGACGAGAGAGAGCTGATCGACATCGAGGTGAGCGGCAACCACCTGTTCTACGCCAACGACATCCTG
ACCCACAACAGCAACAGGGGTGGTGGCGGGTCTGGTGGAGGAGGTAGTGGTGGAGGTGGCTCTGGTACCG
CTAGACCCGGGGAGCGCCCCTTCCAGTGTCGCATTTGCATGCGGAACTTTTCGCGCCAGGACAGGCTTGA
CAGGCATACCCGTACTCATACCGGTGAAAAACCGTTTCAGTGTCGGATCTGTATGCGAAATTTCTCCCAG
AAGGAGCACTTGGCGGGGCATCTACGTACGCACACCGGCGAGAAGCCATTCCAATGCCGAATATGCATGC
GCAACTTCAGTCGCCGCGACAACCTGAACCGGCACCTAAAAACCCACCTGAGAGAATTCGGCTCTGGCCC
TAAGAAGAAGCGCAAAGTTGGCTCTGGCATGTACCCATACGACGTACCAGATTACGCTTAG
